>Addgene plasmid #205970 | pHS1477 | addgene full sequence | sequence record 416229 | Addgene NGS Result
TGGCGAATGGG
[124 nt withheld, positions 12-135]
C
[91 nt withheld, positions 137-227]
A
[49 nt withheld, positions 229-277]
CCTTTGACGTTGGAGTCCACGTTCTTT
[37 nt withheld, positions 305-341]
ACCCTATCTCGGTCTATTCTTTTGATTTATAAGGGATTTTGCCGATTTCGGCCTATTGGTTAAAAAATGA
GCTGATTTAACAAAAATTTAACGCGAATTTTAACAAAATATTAACGTTTACAATTTCTGGCGGCACGATG
GCATGAGATTATCAAAAAGGATCTTCACCTAGATCCTTTTAAATTAAAAATGAAGTTTTAAATCAATCTA
AAGTATATATGAGTAAACTTGGTCTGACAGTTACCAATGCTTAATCAGTGAGGCACCTATCTCAGCGATC
TGTCTATTTCGTTCATCCATAGTTGCCTGACTCCCCGTCGTGTAGATAACTACGATACGGGAGGGCTTAC
CATCTGGCCCCAGTGCTGCAATGATACCGCGAGACCCACGCTCACCGGCTCCAGATTTATCAGCAATAAA
CCAGCCAGCCGGAAGGGCCGAGCGCAGAAGTGGTCCTGCAACTTTATCCGCCTCCATCCAGTCTATTAAT
TGTTGCCGGGAAGCTAGAGTAAGTAGTTCGCCAGTTAATAGTTTGCGCAACGTTGTTGCCATTGCTACAG
GCATCGTGGTGTCACGCTCGTCGTTTGGTATGGCTTCATTCAGCTCCGGTTCCCAACGATCAAGGCGAGT
TACATGATCCCCCATGTTGTGCAAAAAAGCGGTTAGCTCCTTCGGTCCTCCGATCGTTGTCAGAAGTAAG
TTGGCCGCAGTGTTATCACTCATGGTTATGGCAGCACTGCATAATTCTCTTACTGTCATGCCATCCGTAA
GATGCTTTTCTGTGACTGGTGAGTACTCAACCAAGTCATTCTGAGAATAGTGTATGCGGCGACCGAGTTG
CTCTTGCCCGGCGTCAATACGGGATAATACCGCGCCACATAGCAGAACTTTAAAAGTGCTCATCATTGGA
AAACGTTCTTCGGGGCGAAAACTCTCAAGGATCTTACCGCTGTTGAGATCCAGTTCGATGTAACCCACTC
GTGCACCCAACTGATCTTCAGCATCTTTTACTTTCACCAGCGTTTCTGGGTGAGCAAAAACAGGAAGGCA
AAATGCCGCAAAAAAGGGAATAAGGGCGACACGGAAATGTTGAATACTCATACTCTTCCTTTTTCAATCA
TGATTGAAGCATTTATCAGGGTTATTGTCTCATGAGCGGATACATATTTGAATGTATTTAGAAAAATAAA
CAAATAGGTCATGACCAAAATCCCTTAACGTGAGTTTTCGTTCCACTGAGCGTCAGACCCCGTAGAAAAG
ATCAAAGGATCTTCTTGAGATCCTTTTTTTCTGCGCGTAATCTGCTGCTTGCAAACAAAAAAACCACCGC
TACCAGCGGTGGTTTGTTTGCCGGATCAAGAGCTACCAACTCTTTTTCCGAAGGTAACTGGCTTCAGCAG
AGCGCAGATACCAAATACTGTCCTTCTAGTGTAGCCGTAGTTAGGCCACCACTTCAAGAACTCTGTAGCA
CCGCCTACATACCTCGCTCTGCTAATCCTGTTACCAGTGGCTGCTGCCAGTGGCGATAAGTCGTGTCTTA
CCGGGTTGGACTCAAGACGATAGTTACCGGATAAGGCGCAGCGGTCGGGCTGAACGGGGGGTTCGTGCAC
ACAGCCCAGCTTGGAGCGAACGACCTACACCGAACTGAGATACCTACAGCGTGAGCTATGAGAAAGCGCC
ACGCTTCCCGAAGGGAGAAAGGCGGACAGGTATCCGGTAAGCGGCAGGGTCGGAACAGGAGAGCGCACGA
GGGAGCTTCCAGGGGGAAACGCCTGGTATCTTTATAGTCCTGTCGGGTTTCGCCACCTCTGACTTGAGCG
TCGATTTTTGTGATGCTCGTCAGGGGGGCGGAGCCTATGGAAAAACGCCAGCAACGCGGCCTTTTTACGG
TTCCTGGCCTTTTGCTGGCCTTTTGCTCACATGTTCTTTCCTGCGTTATCCCCTGATTCTGTGGATAACC
GTATTACCGCCTTTGAGTGAGCTGATACCGCTCGCCGCAGCCGAACGACCGAGCGCAGCGAGTCAGTGAG
CGAGGAAGCGGAAGAGCGCCTGATGCGGTATTTTCTCCTTACGCATCTGTGCGGTATTTCACACCGCAAT
GGTGCACTCTCAGTACAATCTGCTCTGATGCCGCATAGTTAAGCCAGTATACACTCCGCTATCGCTACGT
GACTGGGTCATGGCTGCGCCCCGACACCCGCCAACACCCGCTGACGCGCCCTGACGGGCTTGTCTGCTCC
CGGCATCCGCTTACAGACAAGCTGTGACCGTCTCCGGGAGCTGCATGTGTCAGAGGTTTTCACCGTCATC
ACCGAAACGCGCGAGGCAGCTGCGGTAAAGCTCATCAGCGTGGTCGTGAAGCGATTCACAGATGTCTGCC
TGTTCATCCGCGTCCAGCTCGTTGAGTTTCTCCAGAAGCGTTAATGTCTGGCTTCTGATAAAGCGGGCCA
TGTTAAGGGCGGTTTTTTCCTGTTTGGTCACTGATGCCTCCGTGTAAGGGGGATTTCTGTTCATGGGGGT
AATGATACCGATGAAACGAGAGAGGATGCTCACGATACGGGTTACTGATGATGAACATGCCCGGTTACTG
GAACGTTGTGAGGGTAAACAACTGGCGGTATGGATGCGGCGGGACCAGAGAAAAATCACTCAGGGTCAAT
GCCAGCGCTTCGTTAATACAGATGTAGGTGTTCCACAGGGTAGCCAGCAGCATCCTGCGATGCAGATCCG
GAACATAATGGTGCAGGGCGCTGACTTCCGCGTTTCCATACTTTACGAAACACGGAAACCGAAGACCATT
CATGTTGTTGCTCAGGTCGCAGACGTTTTGCAGCAGCAGTCGCTTCACGTTCGCTCGCGTATCGGTGATT
CATTCTGCTAACCAGTAAGGCAACCCCGCCAGCCTAGCCGGGTCCTCAACGACAGGAGCACGATCATGCT
AGTCATGCCCCGCGCCCACCGGAAGGAGCTGACTGGGTTGAAGGCTCTCAAGGGCATCGGTCGAGATCCC
GGTGCCTAATGAGTGAGCTAACTTACATTAATTGCGTTGCGCTCACTGCCCGCTTTCCAGTCGGGAAACC
TGTCGTGCCAGCTGCATTAATGAATCGGCCAACGCGCGGGGAGAGGCGGTTTGCGTATTGGGCGCCAGGG
TGGTTTTTCTTTTCACCAGTGAGACGGGCAACAGCTGATTGCCCTTCACCGCCTGGCCCTGAGAGAGTTG
CAGCAAGCGGTCCACGCTGGTTTGCCCCAGCAGGCGAAAATCCTGTTTGATGGTGGTTAACGGCGGGATA
TAACATGAGCTGTCTTCGGTATCGTCGTATCCCACTACCGAGATGTCCGCACCAACGCGCAGCCCGGACT
CGGTAATGGCGCGCATTGCGCCCAGCGCCATCTGATCGTTGGCAACCAGCATCGCAGTGGGAACGATGCC
CTCATTCAGCATTTGCATGGTTTGTTGAAAACCGGACATGGCACTCCAGTCGCCTTCCCGTTCCGCTATC
GGCTGAATTTGATTGCGAGTGAGATATTTATGCCAGCCAGCCAGACGCAGACGCGCCGAGACAGAACTTA
ATGGGCCCGCTAACAGCGCGATTTGCTGGTGACCCAATGCGACCAGATGCTCCACGCCCAGTCGCGTACC
GTCTTCATGGGAGAAAATAATACTGTTGATGGGTGTCTGGTCAGAGACATCAAGAAATAACGCCGGAACA
TTAGTGCAGGCAGCTTCCACAGCAATGGCATCCTGGTCATCCAGCGGATAGTTAATGATCAGCCCACTGA
CGCGTTGCGCGAGAAGATTGTGCACCGCCGCTTTACAGGCTTCGACGCCGCTTCGTTCTACCATCGACAC
CACCACGCTGGCACCCAGTTGATCGGCGCGAGATTTAATCGCCGCGACAATTTGCGACGGCGCGTGCAGG
GCCAGACTGGAGGTGGCAACGCCAATCAGCAACGACTGTTTGCCCGCCAGTTGTTGTGCCACGCGGTTGG
GAATGTAATTCAGCTCCGCCATCGCCGCTTCCACTTTTTCCCGCGTTTTCGCAGAAACGTGGCTGGCCTG
GTTCACCACGCGGGAAACGGTCTGATAAGAGACACCGGCATACTCTGCGACATCGTATAACGTTACTGGT
TTCACATTCACCACCCTGAATTGACTCTCTTCCGGGCGCTATCATGCCATACCGCGAAAGGTTTTGCGCC
ATTCGATGGTGTCCGGGATCTCGACGCTCTCCCTTATGCGACTCCTGCATTAGGAAGCAGCCCAGTAGTA
GGTTGAGGCCGTTGAGCACCGCCGCCGCAAGGAATGGTGCATGCAAGGAGATGGCGCCCAACAGTCCCCC
GGCCACGGGGCCTGCCACCATACCCACGCCGAAACAAGCGCTCATGAGCCCGAAGTGGCGAGCCCGATCT
TCCCCATCGGTGATGTCGGCGATATAGGCGCCAGCAACCGCACCTGTGGCGCCGGTGATGCCGGCCACGA
TGCGTCCGGCGTAGAGGATCGAGATCGATCTCGATCCCGCGAAATTAATACGACTCACTATAGGGGAATT
GTGAGCGGATAACAATTCCCCTCTAGAAATAATTTTGTTTAACTTTAAGAAGGAGATATACCATGTATTG
CGCGGCGGTTTGCTTTCCGCAGACAAAATATCAGCAAAGGGGAACTGCTCTAAAGAAACCGCTCGTCGGT
CTGCGTAAGATGGGTGTGGAAGCGGCTGCATGGAACACCCTGAAGGTTACTAGAGATCGCCCTAAGTTGA
CCTTTCCGGATCTGATCACTCCGCAAAGCAAATTCCTGGATAACGACTTATGGCTGAAGTACAAAGTGCC
AATTGAGCAGAAAGAACACGTCATGTATAACCTGTTGTGCGATAACTGGGTTAATGTTGTTTACTTGAGC
GGTAAACCGGACCGTATTTCCTTAGTCCAAACCCTGAAGGACGCCCATTGTCTGCAATTGGCGTATTCTA
ACCCGATGGATCGTTTCACCGTGTTCCGCTTCCTGTTGGCGTTGGGTTACTGGTGTTTCGCGAACACGAA
CGTCGAGCCGGAGCCCGACAAACCACTGCCGGTGAGCTGGATTCCGTGGCTGGAGGAAAATAAAGAGTAC
TTCGAGCTGTTCGGTGATGGTAAACGTTTCTTCCAAGCTGACCCGAGCAGCCGTATTCGTGCGATTACTG
ACCTGATCCATGAAATTCCGACCGCTCACAACCTGTGCCATTTTAAGCACGTGACCGACTATATCGACGG
CCTGTGTGAAGCCTGCTGCATAAAAGGTCTGTTGCGTCTGCCGGTATTTACCACCGTTGGCGGTCGTGGC
ATTGGCGCAGGTATCAATAACACGCCACCGTTTTATCTGCTGTGGCATGCGAACGACTTAGCGGGCATGT
TGGCGCAGAATTGGCAGCCTTGGGACAACATGGGCATCCCGGCGTGGCTGGGCTCTTTTCAGAAAGAGTC
GCGGGAAGTTGGCCTGCTTGCGGGTATGACCTGGCTTCCGCGTAAAGTTTACCTGCACGATCCGGTTCCG
GGTCAGGCTGCGTGCTGCAGCTGTGGTTTGCCGAGTGAAGCTCTGGTTTACTCATGCTCCATTGAGGTGG
AACCAGTGCCAAAGGGCTTGGAGTGGAAGGACCCGCACGGCGTTTACACCGACCAGGGCAAATCCCTGCA
GTCCAAAATCAAGCTGATGAGCAATGACCGCTATACCTTCGCGGACCGTGACTGGTATTCTCCGTTGTTC
TCGTATCTTCACGCCGAAGGTAATAGCCGCCAGGGTAAGCTGTGGCTGGTGGGTTTTGCGAGCGATAAAG
CAAAATCTATCGACATCTGGGATAAGATCATCGAGCTGGAGGGCACCGACACCAATGACGAACTGTTGGC
GCAACTCGCCAATCGTGCAACCGCGCTGAATGCAATGCGTAAAAAGCCGCTACGCGGTGATTTTAAAAAG
AGCGTTGGCACCCCGCAGATTGCGGATATCATCCCGCATGCGGAAAACCGCATCGCCATTAACGCAGGCA
AAATGACGGAAAACCGTGGTTACTCTTGGCAAGATGCCGATACGGAGTACGGAGAACTGCTGACCAAGGT
GGCATACTCGCTGGAGCCGGCGCAAACGGTGGATGCTCGTCTGAAGCGCGGTAACTTTATCAGCCGTAAG
CCGTGGCCGATTATCCCCGAGAGCAAAACAAAACCCGCAGAGGGGGACCAGAATGAATAGAGGAAGCAAG
CATCACCATCATTCAGGCCATCACCATACCGGACACCACCATCATTCAGGCAGTCATCACCATACCGGGG
GCTCAGGCGAGAACCTGTATTTTCAGGGTTCTGGTGGAAATAGAGGAACCGTTGACTTCATTGCAAGCTT
GGAGAATTTAAAAGAAGGAGATCTAGGGATACTCAGAAAGTTACGTGGTGCGCGTCTGGACGAAAAACTT
CCGGGTTTTGATCTGTTCAGCGCGCTGTGGTGGCCATTGCGTCAAAAAAACCAGCGCGCACCGAAGCGCG
AGGTGGCTTGGCTGATTGCCAAATTGTTTGCAGAATTCCGCTTTGAGCAACGTGAGGGCGCGACGCTGCC
GATTCTGATGGGCGGTATCTGCCGTAAGTTGGAACCGAAGAAAGAACTGCCGCGTGTGTTGGCTCGTTTC
GACCAGCTGGCGAGCCTGGACATCATGCAGATGGAAGAGCCGCTGTCCGTGATTATGGGCATCCTGCGCA
AGCACCAGCAGGTCTGTCTGGACTGGGTTGGTCTGACCGATGTTTTGTCGTTCTGGGAACAAGAGCCGGT
TAAACGTGAGTGGTCTGATAGCTTTATCAAAGCGTACAAGATCAACAAGGAGGATTCAGATGTTGATTGA
AATTCATATGATTCAGAATCACTCACCCGCTAATCTAAACAGGGACGATTTAGGCGCTCCAAAAACGTGC
TATTTCGGTGGCGTGCTGCGTAGCCGCATCTCCTCTCAGTGTATTAAGCGCAGCATCCGTACGAGCAATG
ACTTCAAAGCATTGCTCGGCGGTGTACGTACCAGACGTCTGGCGGATCTGATTCAGCAAGAGGCGGGCGA
GACAGAGTGCTGGAAAAAGGCTCAAGAGATCCTGAATAAGTGCGGCTTCAAAAACAAGGACGACAATACC
AAAATGTTGGTCTTTATGAGCAAAGACAAGATCAAAGACCTTGCGCGTATTGTTTTGGACAACTCGCTGG
GCCTGACCGAAGCCGCCCAACAGGTGGCGAACGTGATCGCTCAGGCTACCCTAGCTCCGGACATCGCGCT
TTGCGGTCGTATGCTGGAACCGAATGATAAGGACAAGGACAAGAAGGTGAAGTGGTCAAACACTACCGTT
GAGGCAGCGTTGCAAGTGGCGCATGCAATTAGCACCCATATTGCCCGTCCGGAAATCGACTACTTCGTGG
CCGCGGATGATGTTCCGGGTGAAGATGCGGGTGCGGGCCACATCGGCGAATCTATGTTTGCAAGCGCATG
TTTTTATAAATACTTCAGCATCGATTGGGAACAACTGGTTAAGAACTTGAAAGGTGATACCAACCTGGCG
GCTCACACCGTCGGAGCCTTTCTGCTGGCGGCGGCGAAAACCAATCCGAGCGGTAAACAGAATAGCTTTG
CCGCGCACAACTACCCGGATGGTATTCTGGTCGAGTTCAAGAACTCCCCGATTTCCTATGCAAATGCTTT
TGTTCGCCCAGTTAGCGTTGTTAAAGAGTCGGATTTGGTCGAGCAGTCCATCGGTCAGCTGAGCAACTAC
GTGAACGACATCCGCTTGGGCTACTATGATGAACAGAGCCCGGTGATTGGTTTCTGGTTTTCCCCGAACA
ACCGTTATCCGCTGGGTTACAAACACAGCAAACTGGCGAGCCGTAATATTGGTAACCTGAACGAACTCGT
GGGTGCAGTTCTGGATTACATCGGCGGCTTCAAGTGGGAAGAAGTTCAGAAAAGCAAGGCTTATATTGGC
GGCTAACATGAGTGCGCCACCCAACACCTTATTCTTGAGGTTAGAAGGGGCTCTACAATCATGGGGATCG
AACGAAGCGAAGTTCGCCCTGCGCCGGACCGCAGACGCGCCAACTAAATCCGGCGTTCTGGGCCTGCTGT
GCGCGGCTATGGGCATCGGTCGTGCCGAGGCGGCGGACTCTTGGCTGCCGAAACTGGCTAATCTGCGTAT
GGGTGTTCGTATCGATCGTCCGGGCATCCGCTGGTGGGATTTTCACACCGTAGGCGCAGGCCAACGTATG
CGTATGGCGGAGCTGAAGGCGCCAAAGAAGCCGAGCATGGTGGGCGCAGCGCTGGCGGAAACCCTGACCC
CGAGCAAAGTCAAAACCCGTGCGGAAACCTTGTTGTCCCGCCGTGAGTACCTCGCGGACGCTAGCTTCCT
GGTGGCGTTGCAAGGTGAGCCGGAACTTGTCGCAAAGCTGTCGGCGGCCTTAGCCAAACCGGTTTGGGCG
ATTTATTTGGGTCGTAAGAGCTGTCCGCCATCTCGCCCCGTGTGCGAACATCCGCCGGGCTTTTATAACA
CCCTGGAAGAAGCGCTGAGCGCAGTTCCGCTACAAAAACGTTGGCATAACGAGCCGCTGCCGCAGATTCT
GCCGTGTGTTATGGACTGGATTCCGGGTTATGATGGTGAGCACGCTCCGGATGATGCGGAGATCCACTAC
GACTTGCCGGTGAGCTTCCAGCCGCCTCGTCATCTGCCGCGTTTTGTTATTCGTCGGGAACTGGTCGTGG
GTGAGGACGTTCAGGTTTCCAGAGAAACTGGTACGAGCGTCTGGCGTCCTAAGGGTACGCGTGCGGACTA
CAACAACAGCGAATACAAAAAGGTGCGCGCCGAGCGCCTGGTGATGGATCACGCTGCCTGCATGGTTTGC
AAAGCACCGGCAACCACCGTGCAGCACGTGAATTATCGTCGCGCTGGCGGTAAAGAGATCCCGGAGGATT
TAAGAGCTTTGTGCCGCCTGTGCCATGACGCGTGTACCATGTTAGAATACGGCTCTGGTATGACCACGAA
TCGTATCGACCCGTGCGATCCGATTTGGAGAGAACGTATCCTCGCTAAGCGCAAGGAGATTGTTGAATTT
CGTAGCCGCGGTCAGCGTTTCCGCAAAATGAAGCCAGAGGAGGAAAACGGATGATCTACTTGTCCAGGCT
ATTGATCGATACTGGAGGTAATCCAGATAGACCTAGGCCCGGGCGCAAATGGCTCGACAACATTTATAAC
GTGCATCGTCGTCTGAGCATGGCATTTCCGAGCGGTCTGCGCCGTGAACAGGACCCGCATTTTCTGAAGC
CGTTTTCTCCGAATGACTTCCAGAAAACGCCATTCTTGTTTCGTGTCGACAATAATATCGACGGCAACGA
TAAACGTGCGATTATCATCGTGCAAAGCGTCCTGGAGCCCGACTGGGATTACTGCTTTCAAAACGCCTTA
GACTTCTTGGCGGCGCCACCGGAAACCAAAGAGTACAACCCGGAATTTAAAGCGGGTCAGTTGCTCCGGT
TCCGCCTGCGTGTTAATGCATCCGTGCGTAGACACATCCCGGAGATGGTTCAGCAGGATGGCCAGACCAT
TGAAACTGGTAAGATCCTGCACAAGCGCGTGAGCCTGACCTGGGACGCTAGCTCGACCCCGGATCAGGCT
TTAGCTGATTGGCTGGCGGCGAAGAGCCCGAAGTTGGGCTTCACGCTGCAGCGTTGTGAACTGCTGCAAC
TGGGTTGGGTTTATGGTAGCAAACCGGAACCGAAGAACGTGAAAGTTAAAGAACAAGGCCAAGGCTATTG
GCGTGAGCACAAATACAACCCGCTGCGCTTCCGTGCCGCATTGCTTGAGGGCGTTCTGGAGGTTGATGAT
CCGAAGCTGTTCCTGAAAACCCTGAGCAGCGGTATTGGTAAGGCGAAGAGTTTTGGTTTCGGCCTGCTGT
CCGTTCTGCCAATCAGGAATGATGGATAACTAGCATAACCCCTTGGGGCCTCTAAACGGGTCTTGAGGGG
TTTTTTGCTGAAAGGAGGAACTATATCCGGAT
Features (pLannotate 1.2.2; 17 found; start..end, strand, type, name):
     12..467     +  rep_origin     f1 ori (sequence partly withheld): f1 bacteriophage origin of replication; arrow indicates direction of (+) strand synthesis
    582..1442    -  CDS            AmpR: β-lactamase; bla; confers resistance to ampicillin, carbenicillin, and related antibiotics
   1443..1535    -  promoter       AmpR promoter: bla
   1616..2204    +  rep_origin     ori: high-copy-number ColE1/pMB1/pBR322/pUC origin of replication
   2390..2529    -  misc_feature   bom: basis of mobility region from pBR322
   2631..2822    -  CDS            rop: Rop protein, which maintains plasmids at low copy number; rop
   2839..3219    +  CDS            YPB1_ECOLX: Protein predicted: Swiss-Prot protein existence level 4. From Escherichia coli.
   3281..3345    -  CDS            TcR (fragment): tetracycline efflux protein; tet; confers resistance to tetracycline
   3360..3381    -  protein_bind   CAP binding site: CAP binding activates transcription in the presence of cAMP. E. coli catabolite activator protein
   3394..4476    -  CDS            lacI: lac repressor; lacI; The lac repressor binds to the lac operator to inhibit transcription in E. coli. This inhibition can be relieved by adding lactose or isopropyl-β-D-thiogalactopyranoside (IPTG).
   4477..4554    -  promoter       lacI promoter: lacI
   4562..4841    -  CDS            TcR (fragment): tetracycline efflux protein; tet; confers resistance to tetracycline
   4867..4885    +  promoter       T7 promoter: promoter for bacteriophage T7 RNA polymerase
   4886..4910    +  protein_bind   lac operator: The lac repressor binds to the lac operator to inhibit transcription in E. coli. This inhibition can be relieved by adding lactose or isopropyl-β-D-thiogalactopyranoside (IPTG). lac repressor encoded by lacI
   4925..4947    +  RBS            RBS: efficient ribosome binding site from bacteriophage T7 gene 10 (Olins and Rangwala, 1989)
   6653..6669    +  CDS            TEV site (fragment): tobacco etch virus (TEV) protease recognition and cleavage site
  10311..10358   +  terminator     T7 terminator: transcription terminator for bacteriophage T7 RNA polymerase
