[The description below was written by a language model from this plasmid's Addgene catalogue record and pLannotate feature annotations shown in this document.]
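Description:
pHS1477 is a bacterial expression plasmid of about 10.4 kb, built by Gibson assembly in the pET45b(+) backbone. It carries the complete set of protein-coding genes from a Cas5-HNH CRISPR-Cas operon found on contig MWEE01000013, a metagenome-assembled genome of a Candidatus Cloacimonetes bacterium, with the genes codon-optimised for E. coli. The plasmid is maintained through a ColE1/pMB1-type origin, and the bom and rop elements typical of pBR322-derived pET vectors are also present. The catalogue lists it as high copy, although rop normally moderates copy number. Selection is by ampicillin through the β-lactamase gene, and an f1 origin is also annotated. Short tetracycline-resistance fragments are non-functional backbone remnants.

Expression follows the standard pET arrangement: a T7 promoter with an adjacent lac operator and the T7 gene 10 ribosome binding site lies upstream of the operon, and a T7 terminator lies downstream. The plasmid-borne lacI gene provides repressor, so transcription depends on a host that supplies T7 RNA polymerase and is inducible with IPTG. The roughly 5.3 kb between the RBS and the terminator holds the operon, but the automated annotation does not resolve the individual cas genes. One subunit, Cas11 (Cse2), carries an N-terminal 14xHis tag. A partial TEV protease site match inside the insert may indicate a cleavable linker next to that tag, though the record does not confirm this.

Tagging a single subunit while co-expressing all of them fits affinity co-purification of the assembled effector complex. The record does not mention a CRISPR array or guide RNA on this plasmid.
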