Addgene plasmid #205970: pHS1477
Purpose: MWEE01000013 Cas5-HNH operon (E. coli codon optimized) with His14-tagged Cse2 in pET45b(+)
Depositing lab: Feng Zhang. Depositing organization: Broad Institute. Publication: Uncovering the functional diversity of rare CRISPR-Cas systems with deep terascale clustering. Altae-Tran H, Kannan S, Suberski AJ, Mears KS, Demircioglu FE, Moeller L, Kocalar S, Oshiro R, Makarova KS, Macrae RK, Koonin EV, Zhang F. Science. 2023 Nov 24;382(6673):eadi1910. doi: 10.1126/science.adi1910. Epub 2023 Nov 23. PubMed 37995242.
Backbone
  Vector backbone: pET45b(+)
  Vector type: Bacterial Expression
Growth in bacteria
  Bacterial resistance: Ampicillin, 100 μg/mL
  Growth temperature: 37°C
  Growth strain: NEB Stable
  Copy number: High Copy
Gene/Insert
  Gene/Insert name: Cas5-HNH all proteins, with His-tagged Cas11
  Species: Candidatus Cloacimonetes bacterium (MAG), MWEE01000013
  Promoter: T7
  Tag / fusion protein: 14xHis on Cas11 (N terminal on insert)
  Cloning method: Gibson Cloning
Terms and licenses: Academic/Nonprofit Terms; Industry Terms: Not Available to Industry
How to cite: pHS1477 was a gift from Feng Zhang (Addgene plasmid # 205970 ; http://n2t.net/addgene:205970 ; RRID:Addgene_205970)
